Addgene plasmid #70761: pQE30-hPolB
Purpose: bacterial expression of human DNA Polymerase beta (POLB)
Depositing lab: Primo Schaer. Depositing organization: University of Basel. Publication: 3CAPS - a structural AP-site analogue as a tool to investigate DNA base excision repair. Schuermann D, Scheidegger SP, Weber AR, Bjoras M, Leumann CJ, Schar P. Nucleic Acids Res. 2016 Jan 4. pii: gkv1520. 10.1093/nar/gkv1520 PubMed 26733580.
Backbone
  Vector backbone: pQE-30
  Backbone manufacturer: Qiagen
  Backbone size w/o insert (bp): 3461
  Total vector size (bp): 4444
  Vector type: Bacterial Expression
Growth in bacteria
  Bacterial resistance: Ampicillin, 100 μg/mL
  Growth temperature: 37°C
  Growth strain: DH5alpha
  Copy number: Low Copy
Gene/Insert
  Gene/Insert name: POLB
  Species: H. sapiens (human)
  Insert size (bp): 1010
  Mutation: R333L
  GenBank ID: NM_002690
  Entrez Gene: POLB
  Promoter: T5/lac operon
  Tag / fusion protein: 6x His (N terminal on backbone)
  Cloning method: Restriction Enzyme; 5′ cloning site BamHI (not destroyed); 3′ cloning site SalI (not destroyed)
  Sequencing primers: 5′ CGGATAACAATTTCACACAG; 3′ GTTCTGAGGTCATTACTGG
Resource information
  A portion of this plasmid was derived from a plasmid made by: cDNA was received from Samuel H. Wilson's lab (Beard et al., 1996, J. Biol. Chem. 271, 12141–12144 )
Terms and licenses: Academic/Nonprofit Terms; Industry Terms: Not Available to Industry
How to cite: pQE30-hPolB was a gift from Primo Schaer (Addgene plasmid # 70761 ; http://n2t.net/addgene:70761 ; RRID:Addgene_70761)
