[The description below was written by a language model from this plasmid's Addgene catalogue record and the feature table of its GenBank file.]
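Description:
pQE30-hPolB is a 4,444 bp bacterial expression plasmid built on the Qiagen pQE-30 backbone for producing human DNA polymerase beta (POLB) in E. coli. It replicates from a ColE1/pMB1-type origin. The feature annotation calls this origin high-copy, whereas the catalogue entry lists the plasmid as low copy. A pBR322 bom (basis of mobility) region lies next to the origin. Selection is with ampicillin through the bla beta-lactamase gene and its own promoter. The backbone also carries a chloramphenicol acetyltransferase coding sequence between the lambda t0 and rrnB T1 terminators. No promoter is annotated for it, and the record lists only ampicillin as the resistance marker.

The roughly 1 kb human POLB cDNA was cloned between BamHI and SalI sites, both of which were retained. This places it in frame behind the vector-encoded N-terminal 6xHis tag. The feature table does not annotate the POLB coding sequence itself, but the unannotated span between the His tag and the lambda t0 terminator matches the stated insert. Transcription is driven by the bacteriophage T5 promoter, which is recognised by E. coli RNA polymerase. Two lac operators control it, one embedded in the promoter and one just downstream, so expression is repressed by LacI and induced with IPTG. No lacI gene is annotated on the plasmid, so the repressor would have to come from the host or from a second plasmid. A strong ribosome binding site precedes the tag, and lambda t0 terminates the transcript.

The catalogue records an R333L mutation relative to the reference sequence but does not explain its significance. The His tag allows metal-affinity purification of the recombinant polymerase, and the associated publication concerns the study of DNA base excision repair.
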