LOCUS       Exported 4444 bp ds-DNA circular SYN 12-MAY-2021
DEFINITION  bacterial expression of human DNA Polymerase beta (POLB).
ACCESSION   .
VERSION     .
KEYWORDS    pQE30-hPolB
SOURCE      synthetic DNA construct
  ORGANISM  synthetic DNA construct
REFERENCE   1 (bases 1 to 4444)
  AUTHORS   Schuermann D, Scheidegger SP, Weber AR, Bjoras M, Leumann CJ, Schar
            P
  TITLE     3CAPS - a structural AP-site analogue as a tool to investigate DNA
            base excision repair.
  JOURNAL   Nucleic Acids Res. 2016 Jan 4. pii: gkv1520.
  PUBMED    26733580
REFERENCE   2 (bases 1 to 4444)
  AUTHORS   .
  TITLE     Direct Submission
  JOURNAL   Exported May 12, 2021 from SnapGene Server 1.1.58
            http://www.snapgene.com
FEATURES             Location/Qualifiers
     source          1..4444
                     /organism="synthetic DNA construct"
                     /mol_type="other DNA"
     promoter        complement(2..106)
                     /gene="bla"
                     /label=AmpR promoter
     primer_bind     174..192
                     /label=pBRforEco
                     /note="pBR322 vectors, upsteam of EcoRI site, forward
                     primer"
     promoter        216..260
                     /label=T5 promoter
                     /note="bacteriophage T5 promoter for E. coli RNA
                     polymerase, with embedded lac operator"
     protein_bind    236..252
                     /label=lac operator
                     /bound_moiety="lac repressor encoded by lacI"
                     /note="The lac repressor binds to the lac operator to
                     inhibit transcription in E. coli. This inhibition can be
                     relieved by adding lactose or
                     isopropyl-beta-D-thiogalactopyranoside (IPTG)."
     protein_bind    268..284
                     /label=lac operator
                     /bound_moiety="lac repressor encoded by lacI"
                     /note="The lac repressor binds to the lac operator to
                     inhibit transcription in E. coli. This inhibition can be
                     relieved by adding lactose or
                     isopropyl-beta-D-thiogalactopyranoside (IPTG)."
     RBS             303..314
                     /note="strong bacterial ribosome binding site (Elowitz and
                     Leibler, 2000)"
     CDS             333..350
                     /codon_start=1
                     /product="6xHis affinity tag"
                     /label=6xHis
                     /translation="HHHHHH"
     terminator      1397..1491
                     /label=lambda t0 terminator
                     /note="transcription terminator from phage lambda"
     CDS             1535..2194
                     /codon_start=1
                     /gene="cat"
                     /product="chloramphenicol acetyltransferase"
                     /label=CmR
                     /note="confers resistance to chloramphenicol"
                     /translation="MEKKITGYTTVDISQWHRKEHFEAFQSVAQCTYNQTVQLDITAFL
                     KTVKKNKHKFYPAFIHILARLMNAHPEFRMAMKDGELVIWDSVHPCYTVFHEQTETFSS
                     LWSEYHDDFRQFLHIYSQDVACYGENLAYFPKGFIENMFFVSANPWVSFTSFDLNVANM
                     DNFFAPVFTMGKYYTQGDKVLMPLAIQVHHAVCDGFHVGRMLNELQQYCDEWQGGA"
     primer_bind     complement(1601..1620)
                     /label=CAT-R
                     /note="Chloramphenicol resistance gene, reverse primer"
     terminator      2259..2345
                     /gene="Escherichia coli rrnB"
                     /label=rrnB T1 terminator
                     /note="transcription terminator T1 from the E. coli rrnB
                     gene"
     primer_bind     complement(2392..2414)
                     /label=pGEX 3'
                     /note="pGEX vectors, reverse primer"
     misc_feature    2500..2640
                     /label=bom
                     /note="basis of mobility region from pBR322"
     primer_bind     2555..2574
                     /label=pRS-marker
                     /note="pRS vectors, use to sequence yeast selectable
                     marker"
     primer_bind     complement(2655..2672)
                     /label=L4440
                     /note="L4440 vector, forward primer"
     rep_origin      complement(2826..3414)
                     /direction=LEFT
                     /label=ori
                     /note="high-copy-number ColE1/pMB1/pBR322/pUC origin of
                     replication"
     primer_bind     complement(2906..2925)
                     /label=pBR322ori-F
                     /note="pBR322 origin, forward primer"
     CDS             complement(3585..1)
                     /codon_start=1
                     /gene="bla"
                     /product="beta-lactamase"
                     /label=AmpR
                     /note="confers resistance to ampicillin, carbenicillin, and
                     related antibiotics"
                     /translation="MSIQHFRVALIPFFAAFCLPVFAHPETLVKVKDAEDQLGARVGYI
                     ELDLNSGKILESFRPEERFPMMSTFKVLLCGAVLSRIDAGQEQLGRRIHYSQNDLVEYS
                     PVTEKHLTDGMTVRELCSAAITMSDNTAANLLLTTIGGPKELTAFLHNMGDHVTRLDRW
                     EPELNEAIPNDERDTTMPVAMATTLRKLLTGELLTLASRQQLIDWMEADKVAGPLLRSA
                     LPAGWFIADKSGAGERGSRGIIAALGPDGKPSRIVVIYTTGSQATMDERNRQIAEIGAS
                     LIKHW"
     primer_bind     4208..4227
                     /label=Amp-R
                     /note="Ampicillin resistance gene, reverse primer"
ORIGIN
        1 tactcttcct ttttcaatat tattgaagca tttatcaggg ttattgtctc atgagcggat
       61 acatatttga atgtatttag aaaaataaac aaataggggt tccgcgcaca tttccccgaa
      121 aagtgccacc tgacgtctaa gaaaccatta ttatcatgac attaacctat aaaaataggc
      181 gtatcacgag gccctttcgt cttcacctcg agaaatcata aaaaatttat ttgctttgtg
      241 agcggataac aattataata gattcaattg tgagcggata acaatttcac acagaattca
      301 ttaaagagga gaaattaact atgagaggat cgcatcacca tcaccatcac ggatcctcta
      361 aacggaaggc gccgcaggag actctcaacg ggggaatcac cgacatgctc acagaactcg
      421 caaactttga gaagaacgtg agccaagcta tccacaagta caatgcttac agaaaagcag
      481 catctgttat agcaaaatac ccacacaaaa taaagagtgg agctgaagct aagaaattgc
      541 ctggagtagg aacaaaaatt gctgaaaaga ttgatgagtt tttagcaact ggaaaattac
      601 gtaaactgga aaagattcgg caggatgata cgagttcatc catcaatttc ctgactcgag
      661 ttagtggcat tggtccatct gctgcaagga agtttgtaga tgaaggaatt aaaacactag
      721 aagatctcag aaaaaatgaa gataaattga accatcatca gcgaattggg ctgaaatatt
      781 ttggggactt tgaaaaaaga attcctcgtg aagagatgtt acaaatgcaa gatattgtac
      841 taaatgaagt taaaaaagtg gattctgaat acattgctac agtctgtggc agtttcagaa
      901 gaggtgcaga gtccagtggt gacatggatg ttctcctgac ccatcccagc ttcacttcag
      961 aatcaaccaa acagccaaaa ctgttacatc aggttgtgga gcagttacaa aaggttcatt
     1021 ttatcacaga taccctgtca aagggtgaga caaagttcat gggtgtttgc cagcttccca
     1081 gtaaaaatga tgaaaaagaa tatccacaca gaagaattga tatcaggttg atacccaaag
     1141 atcagtatta ctgtggtgtt ctctatttca ctgggagtga tattttcaat aagaatatga
     1201 gggctcatgc cctagaaaag ggtttcacaa tcaatgagta caccatccgt cccttgggag
     1261 tcactggagt tgcaggagaa cccctgccag tggatagtga aaaagacatc tttgattaca
     1321 tccagtggaa ataccgggaa cccaaggacc tgagcgaata agtcgacctg cagccaagct
     1381 taattagctg agcttggact cctgttgata gatccagtaa tgacctcaga actccatctg
     1441 gatttgttca gaacgctcgg ttgccgccgg gcgtttttta ttggtgagaa tccaagctag
     1501 cttggcgaga ttttcaggag ctaaggaagc taaaatggag aaaaaaatca ctggatatac
     1561 caccgttgat atatcccaat ggcatcgtaa agaacatttt gaggcatttc agtcagttgc
     1621 tcaatgtacc tataaccaga ccgttcagct ggatattacg gcctttttaa agaccgtaaa
     1681 gaaaaataag cacaagtttt atccggcctt tattcacatt cttgcccgcc tgatgaatgc
     1741 tcatccggaa tttcgtatgg caatgaaaga cggtgagctg gtgatatggg atagtgttca
     1801 cccttgttac accgttttcc atgagcaaac tgaaacgttt tcatcgctct ggagtgaata
     1861 ccacgacgat ttccggcagt ttctacacat atattcgcaa gatgtggcgt gttacggtga
     1921 aaacctggcc tatttcccta aagggtttat tgagaatatg tttttcgtct cagccaatcc
     1981 ctgggtgagt ttcaccagtt ttgatttaaa cgtggccaat atggacaact tcttcgcccc
     2041 cgttttcacc atgggcaaat attatacgca aggcgacaag gtgctgatgc cgctggcgat
     2101 tcaggttcat catgccgttt gtgatggctt ccatgtcggc agaatgctta atgaattaca
     2161 acagtactgc gatgagtggc agggcggggc gtaatttttt taaggcagtt attggtgccc
     2221 ttaaacgcct ggggtaatga ctctctagct tgaggcatca aataaaacga aaggctcagt
     2281 cgaaagactg ggcctttcgt tttatctgtt gtttgtcggt gaacgctctc ctgagtagga
     2341 caaatccgcc ctctagagct gcctcgcgcg tttcggtgat gacggtgaaa acctctgaca
     2401 catgcagctc ccggagacgg tcacagcttg tctgtaagcg gatgccggga gcagacaagc
     2461 ccgtcagggc gcgtcagcgg gtgttggcgg gtgtcggggc gcagccatga cccagtcacg
     2521 tagcgatagc ggagtgtata ctggcttaac tatgcggcat cagagcagat tgtactgaga
     2581 gtgcaccata tgcggtgtga aataccgcac agatgcgtaa ggagaaaata ccgcatcagg
     2641 cgctcttccg cttcctcgct cactgactcg ctgcgctcgg tcgttcggct gcggcgagcg
     2701 gtatcagctc actcaaaggc ggtaatacgg ttatccacag aatcagggga taacgcagga
     2761 aagaacatgt gagcaaaagg ccagcaaaag gccaggaacc gtaaaaaggc cgcgttgctg
     2821 gcgtttttcc ataggctccg cccccctgac gagcatcaca aaaatcgacg ctcaagtcag
     2881 aggtggcgaa acccgacagg actataaaga taccaggcgt ttccccctgg aagctccctc
     2941 gtgcgctctc ctgttccgac cctgccgctt accggatacc tgtccgcctt tctcccttcg
     3001 ggaagcgtgg cgctttctca tagctcacgc tgtaggtatc tcagttcggt gtaggtcgtt
     3061 cgctccaagc tgggctgtgt gcacgaaccc cccgttcagc ccgaccgctg cgccttatcc
     3121 ggtaactatc gtcttgagtc caacccggta agacacgact tatcgccact ggcagcagcc
     3181 actggtaaca ggattagcag agcgaggtat gtaggcggtg ctacagagtt cttgaagtgg
     3241 tggcctaact acggctacac tagaaggaca gtatttggta tctgcgctct gctgaagcca
     3301 gttaccttcg gaaaaagagt tggtagctct tgatccggca aacaaaccac cgctggtagc
     3361 ggtggttttt ttgtttgcaa gcagcagatt acgcgcagaa aaaaaggatc tcaagaagat
     3421 cctttgatct tttctacggg gtctgacgct cagtggaacg aaaactcacg ttaagggatt
     3481 ttggtcatga gattatcaaa aaggatcttc acctagatcc ttttaaatta aaaatgaagt
     3541 tttaaatcaa tctaaagtat atatgagtaa acttggtctg acagttacca atgcttaatc
     3601 agtgaggcac ctatctcagc gatctgtcta tttcgttcat ccatagttgc ctgactcccc
     3661 gtcgtgtaga taactacgat acgggagggc ttaccatctg gccccagtgc tgcaatgata
     3721 ccgcgagacc cacgctcacc ggctccagat ttatcagcaa taaaccagcc agccggaagg
     3781 gccgagcgca gaagtggtcc tgcaacttta tccgcctcca tccagtctat taattgttgc
     3841 cgggaagcta gagtaagtag ttcgccagtt aatagtttgc gcaacgttgt tgccattgct
     3901 acaggcatcg tggtgtcacg ctcgtcgttt ggtatggctt cattcagctc cggttcccaa
     3961 cgatcaaggc gagttacatg atcccccatg ttgtgcaaaa aagcggttag ctccttcggt
     4021 cctccgatcg ttgtcagaag taagttggcc gcagtgttat cactcatggt tatggcagca
     4081 ctgcataatt ctcttactgt catgccatcc gtaagatgct tttctgtgac tggtgagtac
     4141 tcaaccaagt cattctgaga atagtgtatg cggcgaccga gttgctcttg cccggcgtca
     4201 atacgggata ataccgcgcc acatagcaga actttaaaag tgctcatcat tggaaaacgt
     4261 tcttcggggc gaaaactctc aaggatctta ccgctgttga gatccagttc gatgtaaccc
     4321 actcgtgcac ccaactgatc ttcagcatct tttactttca ccagcgtttc tgggtgagca
     4381 aaaacaggaa ggcaaaatgc cgcaaaaaag ggaataaggg cgacacggaa atgttgaata
     4441 ctca
//
