>Addgene plasmid #70761 | pQE30-hPolB | addgene partial sequence | sequence record 137449 | pBRforEco 5'-AATAGGCGTATCACGAGGC-3'
TTGTGAGCGGATAACAATTATAATAGATTCAATTGTGAGCGGATAACAATTTCACACAGAATTCATTAAA
GAGGAGAAATTAACTATGAGAGGATCGCATCACCATCACCATCACGGATCCTCTAAACGGAAGGCGCCGC
AGGAGACTCTCAACGGGGGAATCACCGACATGCTCACAGAACTCGCAAACTTTGAGAAGAACGTGAGCCA
AGCTATCCACAAGTACAATGCTTACAGAAAAGCAGCATCTGTTATAGCAAAATACCCACACAAAATAAAG
AGTGGAGCTGAAGCTAAGAAATTGCCTGGAGTAGGAACAAAAATTGCTGAAAAGATTGATGAGTTTTTAG
CAACTGGAAAATTACGTAAACTGGAAAAGATTCGGCAGGATGATACGAGTTCATCCATCAATTTCCTGAC
TCGAGTTAGTGGCATTGGTCCATCTGCTGCAAGGAAGTTTGTAGATGAAGGAATTAAAACACTAGAAGAT
CTCAGAAAAAATGAAGATAAATTGAACCATCATCAGCGAATTGGGCTGAAATATTTTGGGGACTTTGAAA
AAAGAATTCCTCGTGAAGAGATGTTACAAATGCAAGATATTGTACTAAATGAAGTTAAAAAAGTGGATTC
TGAATACATTGCTACAGTCTGTGGCAGTTTCA
