>Addgene plasmid #70761 | pQE30-hPolB | addgene partial sequence | sequence record 137549 | T0term-R 5'-GCGGCAACCGAGCGTTC-3'
ACAGGAGTCCAAGCTCAGCTAATTAAGCTTGGCTGCAGGTCGACTTATTCGCTCAGGTCCTTGGGTTCCC
GGTATTTCCACTGGATGTAATCAAAGATGTCTTTTTCACTATCCACTGGCAGGGGTTCTCCTGCAACTCC
AGTGACTCCCAAGGGACGGATGGTGTACTCATTGATTGTGAAACCCTTTTCTAGGGCATGAGCCCTCATA
TTCTTATTGAAAATATCACTCCCAGTGAAATAGAGAACACCACAGTAATACTGATCTTTGGGTATCAACC
TGATATCAATTCTTCTGTGTGGATATTCTTTTTCATCATTTTTACTGGGAAGCTGGCAAACACCCATGAA
CTTTGTCTCACCCTTTGACAGGGTATCTGTGATAAAATGAACCTTTTGTAACTGCTCCACAACCTGATGT
AACAGTTTTGGCTGTTTGGTTGATTCTGAAGTGAAGCTGGGATGGGTCAGGAGAACATCCATGTCACCAC
TGGACTCTGCACCTCTTCTGAAACTGCCACAGACTGTAGCAATGTATTCAGAATCCACTTTTTTAACTTC
ATTTAGTACAATATCTTGCATTTGTAACATCTCTTCACGAGGAATTCTTTTTTCAAAGTCCCCAAAATAT
TTCAGCCCAATTCGCTGATGATGGTTCAATTTATCTTCATTTTTTCTGAGATCTTCTAGTGTTTTAATTC
CTTCATCTACAAACTTCCTTGCAGCAGATGGACCAATGCCACTAACTCGAGTCAGGAA
